>Addgene plasmid #168150 | pMS17: pTwinStrep-SUMO-AvTnsD | addgene full sequence | sequence record 330727 | Addgene NGS Result
ATGCCAGCCAGCCAGACGCAGACGCGCCGAGACAGAACTTAATGGGCCCGCTAACAGCGCGATTTGCTGG
TGACCCAATGCGACCAGATGCTCCACGCCCAGTCGCGTACCGTCTTCATGGGAGAAAATAATACTGTTGA
TGGGTGTCTGGTCAGAGACATCAAGAAATAACGCCGGAACATTAGTGCAGGCAGCTTCCACAGCAATGGC
ATCCTGGTCATCCAGCGGATAGTTAATGATCAGCCCACTGACGCGTTGCGCGAGAAGATTGTGCACCGCC
GCTTTACAGGCTTCGACGCCGCTTCGTTCTACCATCGACACCACCACGCTGGCACCCAGTTGATCGGCGC
GAGATTTAATCGCCGCGACAATTTGCGACGGCGCGTGCAGGGCCAGACTGGAGGTGGCAACGCCAATCAG
CAACGACTGTTTGCCCGCCAGTTGTTGTGCCACGCGGTTGGGAATGTAATTCAGCTCCGCCATCGCCGCT
TCCACTTTTTCCCGCGTTTTCGCAGAAACGTGGCTGGCCTGGTTCACCACGCGGGAAACGGTCTGATAAG
AGACACCGGCATACTCTGCGACATCGTATAACGTTACTGGTTTCACATTCACCACCCTGAATTGACTCTC
TTCCGGGCGCTATCATGCCATACCGCGAAAGGTTTTGCGCCATTCGATGGTGTCCGGGATCTCGACGCTC
TCCCTTATGCGACTCCTGCATTAGGAAGCAGCCCAGTAGTAGGTTGAGGCCGTTGAGCACCGCCGCCGCA
AGGAATGGTGCATGCAAGGAGATGGCGCCCAACAGTCCCCCGGCCACGGGGCCTGCCACCATACCCACGC
CGAAACAAGCGCTCATGAGCCCGAAGTGGCGAGCCCGATCTTCCCCATCGGTGATGTCGGCGATATAGGC
GCCAGCAACCGCACCTGTGGCGCCGGTGATGCCGGCCACGATGCGTCCGGCGTAGAGGATCGAGATCTCG
ATCCCGCGAAATTAATACGACTCACTATAGGGGAATTGTGAGCGGATAACAATTCCCCTCTAGAAATAAT
TTTGTTTAACTTTAAGAAGGAGATATACCATGGGCAGCAGCCATCATCATCATCATCACAGCAGCGGCCT
GGTGCCGCGCGGCAGCCATATGGCTAGCTGGAGCCATCCGCAGTTTGAAAAAGGTGGTGGTAGCGGTGGT
GGTTCAGGTGGTAGTGCATGGTCACACCCTCAGTTTGAGAAAATGTCGGACTCAGAAGTCAATCAAGAAG
CTAAGCCAGAGGTCAAGCCAGAAGTCAAGCCTGAGACTCACATCAATTTAAAGGTGTCCGATGGATCTTC
AGAGATCTTCTTCAAGATCAAAAAGACCACTCCTTTAAGAAGGCTGATGGAAGCGTTCGCTAAAAGACAG
GGTAAGGAAATGGACTCCTTAAGATTCTTGTACGACGGTATTAGAATCCAAGCTGATCAGACCCCTGAAG
ATTTGGACATGGAGGATAACGATATTATTGAGGCTCACAGAGAACAGATTGGTGGATCCGTGAGTTTTTT
CCCTCAACCTTATCCAGATGAAATTTTATATAGTGTTATTGCTCGTTATCACATTAGAAGTGGCAATACG
AGTCCAAAAATTACATTACAAGATTTATTTAAGTCACAGACTACTGTGGCGACAGTAGATTTACCATCGA
ACCTTAGTAATTTAATTAAAAACCTACAATTTATCTCAAATTACCAAGTTGAAGAGTTGATATATAAACA
TACTCTCTACCCTTTATATAGCCCTTTTTTGCCAGCAAACAGGTCTAGTCAGGTACTGGAATCTATGAAA
GGAGATTATGGGGGAGATATTCATACAAGAGCCGGAATTATGGCAAGCTCAATTACTATGCCGAAATATT
TGCGGTTTTGTCCAACTTGCTGGGAAGAAGACTTAAAAAATTATGGCGAACCTTACTGGCATCGCATCCA
TCAAATACCAGGGATTTTAGTTTGTCCATTTCATGGTGAAGTTTTGCAAGATAGCCTAGCTCCTTTACAT
GGTTTTAATAAGCATGAATATTATGCAGCTAGTACAGACAACTGTTCTATTACTAAAGAACCCAGTATTC
TTAGCCCTGACACACTGAAAAAATTACTAATATTAGCCAAAGATTTTTGGTGGTTACTCAATAGTGAAAT
ACCTTGCCAAGAGCCACAGTGGTTTCGCAAACAGTACACAAATCTGATGATTGAGCAGGGTTTTGCAACT
CCAACTGGTCGAATTTACCAGAACAAACTACTAGATAATTTTTTGTTCTTTTATGGTCAAGAAATGCTCA
GTGCTGTTGATTCAATGGTAAATCATAATGATTCAAACAACTGGGTTACTAGCATCGTCAGGAAATATAG
GAAATCTTTCCATCCTCTTAGACATCTGCTAATGATGCGTTTTTTGAAAACATCAGTAGAGGAATTTTTT
CAAAAAGATACTGAATACAAGCCTTTTGGCGAACCCCCCTGGTTGTGTCTCAATGCTGCCGCAGAACATT
ATCTACAACCAGTGATTACCAATTTAGTCATTACTTTATGCTGCGATACAAAAAAGCCTGTCGGTACTTT
TTCTTGTGCTTGCGGAATGGTTTATTGCCGGACTGGGCCTGATGAAACGGATGAAGACAAAGTTCGCATT
GGTAAAGTCAAGGCATTCGGTCAAATATGGGAGCAAAAGCTGAAAGAATTGGTGGAAGTTGAAAAGTTGG
GTTTGCGGGAGACAGCCAGAAGATTAAATGTTGATGCCAGAACTATCAAACGTTATGTATCTCGTCTAAA
ATTGACAACTTATTGGCAGACTAGAACAGAAAATGACTCTGTAGGCTTACAGGGAGTCCCAGAAATAGAT
CCCAATTTTGCAACTGAACTCAAATTAAAACACAGGCAAAATTGGATGGCTTTACAAGTACAGAACCCTG
AAGCTTCAAAGACAACTCTGAGAAAACTAGTACCAGCCACCTATATTTGGCTATACAGGAATGACAGAGA
ATGGCTCAATCAAAACTCACCCACTTTACAAGTTGCCGTTCCTTCCGTTGTGAGAGTTGATTGGCATGAG
CGAGATCAGCAAATTCTCGCTCAGGTTCAAGATGCAGTGCGATCGCTACTTAAGGCTGATATACCAGAGA
AAATTTCTATTAGTAGGGTAGGGAAAACTATCGGCTTACTTGCATTACTCGAAAAACATCTCGACCAGAT
GCCTTTAACAAAGGCTTATTTGGAATCAGTCGTTGAAACTGTAGAAGAATTTCAGATGCGCCGGATCAAG
TGGGCAATCAAGCTGCTTGATGAATGTGGAGAAGAAATTATGCGCTGGAAGGTAGTCAGAGTTGCTGCTT
TGCGAGAGGATTGCTCCCAAAGAGTCAGTGCATTTCTGGAAAGTGAACTGGAGAAAGCATACAAGAAAGA
GAGGTGAGCGGCCGCACTCGAGGCCCGAAAGGAAGCTGAGTTGGCTGCTGCCACCGCTGAGCAATAACTA
GCATAACCCCTTGGGGCCTCTAAACGGGTCTTGAGGGGTTTTTTGCTGAAAGGAGGAACTATATCCGGAT
ATCCCGCAAGAGGCCCGGCAGTACCGGCATAACCAAGCCTATGCCTACAGCATCCAGGGTGACGGTGCCG
AGGATGACGATGAGCGCATTGTTAGATTTCATACACGGTGCCTGACTGCGTTAGCAATTTAACTGTGATA
AACTACCGCATTAAAGCTTATCGATGATAAGCTGTCAAACATGAGAATTCTTGAAGACGAAAGGGCCTCG
TGATACGCCTATTTTTATAGGTTAATGTCATGATAATAATGGTTTCTTAGACGTCAGGTGGCACTTTTCG
GGGAAATGTGCGCGGAACCCCTATTTGTTTATTTTTCTAAATACATTCAAATATGTATCCGCTCATGAGA
CAATAACCCTGATAAATGCTTCAATAATATTGAAAAAGGAAGAGTATGAGTATTCAACATTTCCGTGTCG
CCCTTATTCCCTTTTTTGCGGCATTTTGCCTTCCTGTTTTTGCTCACCCAGAAACGCTGGTGAAAGTAAA
AGATGCTGAAGATCAGTTGGGTGCACGAGTGGGTTACATCGAACTGGATCTCAACAGCGGTAAGATCCTT
GAGAGTTTTCGCCCCGAAGAACGTTTTCCAATGATGAGCACTTTTAAAGTTCTGCTATGTGGCGCGGTAT
TATCCCGTGTTGACGCCGGGCAAGAGCAACTCGGTCGCCGCATACACTATTCTCAGAATGACTTGGTTGA
GTACTCACCAGTCACAGAAAAGCATCTTACGGATGGCATGACAGTAAGAGAATTATGCAGTGCTGCCATA
ACCATGAGTGATAACACTGCGGCCAACTTACTTCTGACAACGATCGGAGGACCGAAGGAGCTAACCGCTT
TTTTGCACAACATGGGGGATCATGTAACTCGCCTTGATCGTTGGGAACCGGAGCTGAATGAAGCCATACC
AAACGACGAGCGTGACACCACGATGCCTGCAGCAATGGCAACAACGTTGCGCAAACTATTAACTGGCGAA
CTACTTACTCTAGCTTCCCGGCAACAATTAATAGACTGGATGGAGGCGGATAAAGTTGCAGGACCACTTC
TGCGCTCGGCCCTTCCGGCTGGCTGGTTTATTGCTGATAAATCTGGAGCCGGTGAGCGTGGGTCTCGCGG
TATCATTGCAGCACTGGGGCCAGATGGTAAGCCCTCCCGTATCGTAGTTATCTACACGACGGGGAGTCAG
GCAACTATGGATGAACGAAATAGACAGATCGCTGAGATAGGTGCCTCACTGATTAAGCATTGGTAACTGT
CAGACCAAGTTTACTCATATATACTTTAGATTGATTTAAAACTTCATTTTTAATTTAAAAGGATCTAGGT
GAAGATCCTTTTTGATAATCTCATGACCAAAATCCCTTAACGTGAGTTTTCGTTCCACTGAGCGTCAGAC
CCCGTAGAAAAGATCAAAGGATCTTCTTGAGATCCTTTTTTTCTGCGCGTAATCTGCTGCTTGCAAACAA
AAAAACCACCGCTACCAGCGGTGGTTTGTTTGCCGGATCAAGAGCTACCAACTCTTTTTCCGAAGGTAAC
TGGCTTCAGCAGAGCGCAGATACCAAATACTGTCCTTCTAGTGTAGCCGTAGTTAGGCCACCACTTCAAG
AACTCTGTAGCACCGCCTACATACCTCGCTCTGCTAATCCTGTTACCAGTGGCTGCTGCCAGTGGCGATA
AGTCGTGTCTTACCGGGTTGGACTCAAGACGATAGTTACCGGATAAGGCGCAGCGGTCGGGCTGAACGGG
GGGTTCGTGCACACAGCCCAGCTTGGAGCGAACGACCTACACCGAACTGAGATACCTACAGCGTGAGCTA
TGAGAAAGCGCCACGCTTCCCGAAGGGAGAAAGGCGGACAGGTATCCGGTAAGCGGCAGGGTCGGAACAG
GAGAGCGCACGAGGGAGCTTCCAGGGGGAAACGCCTGGTATCTTTATAGTCCTGTCGGGTTTCGCCACCT
CTGACTTGAGCGTCGATTTTTGTGATGCTCGTCAGGGGGGCGGAGCCTATGGAAAAACGCCAGCAACGCG
GCCTTTTTACGGTTCCTGGCCTTTTGCTGGCCTTTTGCTCACATGTTCTTTCCTGCGTTATCCCCTGATT
CTGTGGATAACCGTATTACCGCCTTTGAGTGAGCTGATACCGCTCGCCGCAGCCGAACGACCGAGCGCAG
CGAGTCAGTGAGCGAGGAAGCGGAAGAGCGCCTGATGCGGTATTTTCTCCTTACGCATCTGTGCGGTATT
TCACACCGCAATGGTGCACTCTCAGTACAATCTGCTCTGATGCCGCATAGTTAAGCCAGTATACACTCCG
CTATCGCTACGTGACTGGGTCATGGCTGCGCCCCGACACCCGCCAACACCCGCTGACGCGCCCTGACGGG
CTTGTCTGCTCCCGGCATCCGCTTACAGACAAGCTGTGACCGTCTCCGGGAGCTGCATGTGTCAGAGGTT
TTCACCGTCATCACCGAAACGCGCGAGGCAGCTGCGGTAAAGCTCATCAGCGTGGTCGTGAAGCGATTCA
CAGATGTCTGCCTGTTCATCCGCGTCCAGCTCGTTGAGTTTCTCCAGAAGCGTTAATGTCTGGCTTCTGA
TAAAGCGGGCCATGTTAAGGGCGGTTTTTTCCTGTTTGGTCACTGATGCCTCCGTGTAAGGGGGATTTCT
GTTCATGGGGGTAATGATACCGATGAAACGAGAGAGGATGCTCACGATACGGGTTACTGATGATGAACAT
GCCCGGTTACTGGAACGTTGTGAGGGTAAACAACTGGCGGTATGGATGCGGCGGGACCAGAGAAAAATCA
CTCAGGGTCAATGCCAGCGCTTCGTTAATACAGATGTAGGTGTTCCACAGGGTAGCCAGCAGCATCCTGC
GATGCAGATCCGGAACATAATGGTGCAGGGCGCTGACTTCCGCGTTTCCAGACTTTACGAAACACGGAAA
CCGAAGACCATTCATGTTGTTGCTCAGGTCGCAGACGTTTTGCAGCAGCAGTCGCTTCACGTTCGCTCGC
GTATCGGTGATTCATTCTGCTAACCAGTAAGGCAACCCCGCCAGCCTAGCCGGGTCCTCAACGACAGGAG
CACGATCATGCGCACCCGTGGCCAGGACCCAACGCTGCCCGAGATGCGCCGCGTGCGGCTGCTGGAGATG
GCGGACGCGATGGATATGTTCTGCCAAGGGTTGGTTTGCGCATTCACAGTTCTCCGCAAGAATTGATTGG
CTCCAATTCTTGGAGTGGTGAATCCGTTAGCGAGGTGCCGCCGGCTTCCATTCAGGTCGAGGTGGCCCGG
CTCCATGCACCGCGACGCAACGCGGGGAGGCAGACAAGGTATAGGGCGGCGCCTACAATCCATGCCAACC
CGTTCCATGTGCTCGCCGAGGCGGCATAAATCGCCGTGACGATCAGCGGTCCAATGATCGAAGTTAGGCT
GGTAAGAGCCGCGAGCGATCCTTGAAGCTGTCCCTGATGGTCGTCATCTACCTGCCTGGACAGCATGGCC
TGCAACGCGGGCATCCCGATGCCGCCGGAAGCGAGAAGAATCATAATGGGGAAGGCCATCCAGCCTCGCG
TCGCGAACGCCAGCAAGACGTAGCCCAGCGCGTCGGCCGCCATGCCGGCGATAATGGCCTGCTTCTCGCC
GAAACGTTTGGTGGCGGGACCAGTGACGAAGGCTTGAGCGAGGGCGTGCAAGATTCCGAATACCGCAAGC
GACAGGCCGATCATCGTCGCGCTCCAGCGAAAGCGGTCCTCGCCGAAAATGACCCAGAGCGCTGCCGGCA
CCTGTCCTACGAGTTGCATGATAAAGAAGACAGTCATAAGTGCGGCGACGATAGTCATGCCCCGCGCCCA
CCGGAAGGAGCTGACTGGGTTGAAGGCTCTCAAGGGCATCGGTCGAGATCCCGGTGCCTAATGAGTGAGC
TAACTTACATTAATTGCGTTGCGCTCACTGCCCGCTTTCCAGTCGGGAAACCTGTCGTGCCAGCTGCATT
AATGAATCGGCCAACGCGCGGGGAGAGGCGGTTTGCGTATTGGGCGCCAGGGTGGTTTTTCTTTTCACCA
GTGAGACGGGCAACAGCTGATTGCCCTTCACCGCCTGGCCCTGAGAGAGTTGCAGCAAGCGGTCCACGCT
GGTTTGCCCCAGCAGGCGAAAATCCTGTTTGATGGTGGTTAACGGCGGGATATAACATGAGCTGTCTTCG
GTATCGTCGTATCCCACTACCGAGATATCCGCACCAACGCGCAGCCCGGACTCGGTAATGGCGCGCATTG
CGCCCAGCGCCATCTGATCGTTGGCAACCAGCATCGCAGTGGGAACGATGCCCTCATTCAGCATTTGCAT
GGTTTGTTGAAAACCGGACATGGCACTCCAGTCGCCTTCCCGTTCCGCTATCGGCTGAATTTGATTGCGA
GTGAGATATTT
Features (pLannotate 1.2.2; 21 found; start..end, strand, type, name):
    607..684     -  promoter       lacI promoter: lacI
    692..971     -  CDS            TcR (fragment): tetracycline efflux protein; tet; confers resistance to tetracycline
    993..1011    +  promoter       T7 promoter: promoter for bacteriophage T7 RNA polymerase
   1012..1036    +  protein_bind   lac operator: The lac repressor binds to the lac operator to inhibit transcription in E. coli. This inhibition can be relieved by adding lactose or isopropyl-β-D-thiogalactopyranoside (IPTG). lac repressor encoded by lacI
   1051..1073    +  RBS            RBS: efficient ribosome binding site from bacteriophage T7 gene 10 (Olins and Rangwala, 1989)
   1092..1108    +  CDS            capTEV™ (fragment): composite tag for in vivo biotinylation, TEV protease cleavage, and 6xHis tagging
   1119..1136    +  CDS            thrombin site: thrombin recognition and cleavage site
   1233..1525    +  CDS            SUMO (fragment): cleavable ubiquitin-like protein tag; S. cerevisiae SMT3 (truncated)
   3453..3490    +  CDS            SET1 (fragment): solubility-enhancement tag derived from T7 phage gene 10B
   3498..3545    +  terminator     T7 terminator: transcription terminator for bacteriophage T7 RNA polymerase
   3568..3672    -  CDS            TcR (fragment): tetracycline efflux protein; tet; confers resistance to tetracycline
   3720..3748    -  promoter       tet promoter: E. coli promoter for tetracycline efflux protein gene
   3861..3965    +  promoter       AmpR promoter: bla
   3966..4826    +  CDS            AmpR: β-lactamase; bla; confers resistance to ampicillin, carbenicillin, and related antibiotics
   4997..5585    +  rep_origin     ori: high-copy-number ColE1/pMB1/pBR322/pUC origin of replication
   5771..5910    -  misc_feature   bom: basis of mobility region from pBR322
   6012..6203    -  CDS            rop: Rop protein, which maintains plasmids at low copy number; rop
   6220..6600    +  CDS            YPB1_ECOLX: Protein predicted: Swiss-Prot protein existence level 4. From Escherichia coli.
   6842..7466    -  CDS            TcR (fragment): tetracycline efflux protein; tet; confers resistance to tetracycline
   7481..7502    -  protein_bind   CAP binding site: CAP binding activates transcription in the presence of cAMP. E. coli catabolite activator protein
   7515..606     -  CDS            lacI (across the origin): lac repressor; lacI; The lac repressor binds to the lac operator to inhibit transcription in E. coli. This inhibition can be relieved by adding lactose or isopropyl-β-D-thiogalactopyranoside (IPTG).
