[The description below was written by a language model from this plasmid's Addgene catalogue record and pLannotate feature annotations shown in this document.]
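Description:
pMS17 (pTwinStrep-SUMO-AvTnsD) is a bacterial expression plasmid of about 8 kb built for producing and purifying TnsD from the CRISPR-associated transposon (CAST) system of Anabaena variabilis. The backbone is a pBR322/pET-style ColE1 replicon. It carries the ColE1/pMB1 origin together with the rop gene and the bom mobility region, consistent with the low copy number listed in the record. Selection is by ampicillin through a β-lactamase (AmpR) cassette with its own promoter. Several tetracycline-resistance fragments and the tet promoter are annotated, but these are disrupted remnants of the parental backbone rather than a functional marker.

Expression is driven by a T7 promoter followed immediately by a lac operator and the phage T7 gene 10 ribosome binding site, and it ends at a T7 terminator. A plasmid-borne lacI gene with its own promoter supplies the repressor, so transcription requires a host providing T7 RNA polymerase and is induced with IPTG. According to the catalogue, the open reading frame begins with an N-terminal 6xHis, Twin-Strep and SUMO fusion. The feature table detects a short His-tag-like fragment, a thrombin cleavage site and a truncated yeast SMT3 SUMO domain. The Twin-Strep tag and the TnsD coding sequence are not annotated individually, and TnsD presumably lies in the unannotated stretch between SUMO and the terminator. The affinity tags allow capture on nickel or Strep-Tactin resin. SUMO fusions commonly aid solubility and can be removed by a SUMO protease. The record gives the purpose simply as protein purification, and the associated study concerns CAST transposon homing.
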