Addgene plasmid #168150: pMS17: pTwinStrep-SUMO-AvTnsD
Purpose: AvTnsD expression construct for protein purification.
Depositing lab: Feng Zhang. Depositing organization: Broad Institute. Publication: Dual modes of CRISPR-associated transposon homing. Saito M, Ladha A, Strecker J, Faure G, Neumann E, Altae-Tran H, Macrae RK, Zhang F. Cell. 2021 Apr 29;184(9):2441-2453.e18. doi: 10.1016/j.cell.2021.03.006. Epub 2021 Mar 25. PubMed 33770501.
Backbone
  Vector backbone: ColE1
  Vector type: Bacterial Expression
Growth in bacteria
  Bacterial resistance: Ampicillin, 100 μg/mL
  Growth temperature: 37°C
  Growth strain: DH5alpha
  Copy number: Low Copy
Gene/Insert
  Gene/Insert name: AvCAST TnsD
  Species: Anabaena variabilis
  Tag / fusion protein: 6X His, Twin Strep and SUMO (N terminal on insert)
Terms and licenses: Academic/Nonprofit Terms; Industry Terms: Not Available to Industry
How to cite: pMS17: pTwinStrep-SUMO-AvTnsD was a gift from Feng Zhang (Addgene plasmid # 168150 ; http://n2t.net/addgene:168150 ; RRID:Addgene_168150)
